>Addgene plasmid #26331 | pcDNA3.2/V5 mmu-mir-208a | depositor partial sequence | sequence record 12415 | Author sequence
GATGCAGGAAAGAGCTTTGGGGTGGGAGAACAGAGGATGGGGAGACCTGGTGAGCCATGGGAGTGTTTGG
TAGAAAGCCTGAGTCCTGCAACCTGTAACGCCTGGCTGGCCCTTGCTTACTTCCTTTGACGGGTGAGCTT
TTGGCCCGGGTTATACCTGACACTCACGTATAAGACGAGCAAAAAGCTTGTTGGTCAGAGGAGCTATCAT
CATGCAGCCTGGGCCTGAGGGAAGCGGGTGGGGGTGCACAGTCACACAGATGTGATGTATGTGTGGGAGA
GTCTGAGCAGCCTGTGATGGACGTCTCTGTTCTAGGCTCCAGTAGCCCTCAC
