>Addgene plasmid #26331 | pcDNA3.2/V5 mmu-mir-208a | addgene partial sequence | sequence record 32483 | 26331 with CMV-F
AGAGAACCCACTGCTTACTGGCTTATCGAAATTAATACGACTCACTATAGGGAGACCCAAGCTGGCTAGT
TAAGCTATCAACAAGTTTGTACAAAAAAGCAGGCTGATGCAGGAAAGAGCTTTGGGGTGGGAGAACAGAG
GATGGGGAGACCTGGTGAGCCATGGGAGTGTTTGGTAGAAAGCCTGAGTCCTGCAACCTGTAACGCCTGG
CTGGCCCTTGCTTACTTCCTTTGACGGGTGAGCTTTTGGCCCGGGTTATACCTGACACTCACGTATAAGA
CGAGCAAAAAGCTTGTTGGTCAGAGGAGCTATCATCATGCAGCCTGGGCCTGAGGGAAGCGGGTGGGGGT
GCACAGTCACACAGATGTGATGTATGTGTGGGAGAGTCTGAGCAGCCTGTGATGGACGTCTCTGTTCTAG
GCTCCAGTAGCCCTCACACCCAGCTTTCTTGTACAAAGTGGTTGATCTAGAGGGCCCGCGGTTCGAAGGT
AAGCCTATCCCTAACCCTCTCCTCGGTCTCGATTCTACGCGTACCGGTTAGTAATGAGTTTAAACGGGGG
AGGCTAACTGAAACACGGAAGGAGACAATACCGGAAGGAACCCGCGCTATGACGGCAATAAAAAGACAGA
ATAAAACGCACGGGTGTTGGGTCGTTTGTTCATAAACGCGGGGTTCGGTCCCAGGGCTGGCACTCTGTCG
ATACCCCACCGAGACCCCATTGGGGCCAATACGCCCGCGTTTCTTCCTTTTCCCCACCCCACCCCCCAAG
TTCGGGTGAAGGCCCAGGGCTCGCAGCCAACGTCGGGGCGGCAGGCCCTGCCATAGCANATCTGCGCAGC
TGGGGCTCTAGGGGGTATCCCCACGCGCCCTGTAGCGGCGCATTAAGCGCGGCGGGGTGTGGTGGTT
