[The description below was written by a language model from this plasmid's Addgene catalogue record.]
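Description:
pcDNA3.2/V5 mmu-mir-208a is a mammalian expression plasmid built on the commercial Gateway destination vector pcDNA3.2/V5-DEST (7711 bp without insert). It is propagated in E. coli under ampicillin selection, and it carries a neomycin resistance marker that allows G418 selection of transfected mammalian cells. No feature table accompanies the record, so origins of replication and other backbone elements are not itemised. The promoter is also not stated explicitly, although the use of a CMV forward sequencing primer is consistent with the CMV promoter that normally drives expression in pcDNA3-series vectors.

The insert is a 332 bp fragment of mouse genomic DNA containing the mmu-mir-208a (Mir208a) precursor hairpin together with its flanking sequence. According to the depositor's notes, the hairpin and its surrounding region were amplified from BL6 mouse genomic DNA with primers positioned about 100 nt upstream and downstream of the hairpin. The product was recombined first into the entry vector pDONR221 and then into the destination vector by Gateway cloning. Including native flanking sequence gives a primary-miRNA-like transcript that the endogenous microRNA processing machinery of the cell can recognise, so that mature miRNA is produced. The backbone supplies a V5 epitope tag downstream of the cloning site, but this has no function here because the insert is a non-coding RNA rather than an open reading frame.

The plasmid belongs to a set made for a study that experimentally evaluated novel and previously annotated mammalian microRNA genes. It is suited to ectopic overexpression of miR-208a in cultured mammalian cells, for example to test whether the hairpin is processed into mature miRNA.
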