Addgene plasmid #26331: pcDNA3.2/V5 mmu-mir-208a
Depositing lab: David Bartel. Depositing organization: Whitehead Institute for Biomedical Research. Publication: Mammalian microRNAs: experimental evaluation of novel and previously annotated genes. Chiang HR, Schoenfeld LW, Ruby JG, Auyeung VC, Spies N, Baek D, Johnston WK, Russ C, Luo S, Babiarz JE, Blelloch R, Schroth GP, Nusbaum C, Bartel DP. Genes Dev. 2010 May 15. 24(10):992-1009. 10.1101/gad.1884710 PubMed 20413612.
Backbone
  Vector backbone: pcDNA3.2/V5-DEST
  Backbone manufacturer: Invitrogen
  Backbone size w/o insert (bp): 7711
  Vector type: Mammalian Expression
  Selectable markers: Neomycin (select with G418)
Growth in bacteria
  Bacterial resistance: Ampicillin, 100 μg/mL
  Growth temperature: 37°C
  Growth strain: DH5alpha
  Copy number: Unknown
Gene/Insert
  Gene/Insert name: mmu-mir-208a (alt names: mir 208a; mir-208a)
  Species: M. musculus (mouse)
  Insert size (bp): 332
  Entrez Gene: Mir208a (a.k.a. Mirn208, mir-208, Mirn208a, mmu-mir-208)
  Cloning method: Gateway Cloning
  Sequencing primers: 5′ CMV-F; 3′ V5 reverse (5′-ACCGAGGAGAGGGTTAGGGAT-3′ )
Terms and licenses: Academic/Nonprofit Terms; Industry Terms: Not Available to Industry
Depositor comments: pre-miRNA hairpins and the surrounding regions were amplified from mouse BL6 genomic DNA using Pfu Polymerase and primers with Gateway (Invitrogen)- compatible ends designed to anneal about 100 nt upstream of and downstream from the miRNA hairpins. PCR products were inserted into Gateway vector pDONR221 and subsequently into pcDNA3.2/V5-DEST.
How to cite: pcDNA3.2/V5 mmu-mir-208a was a gift from David Bartel (Addgene plasmid # 26331 ; http://n2t.net/addgene:26331 ; RRID:Addgene_26331)
